>Addgene plasmid #185772 | PGK-HALO-NTERM-GFP | addgene full sequence | sequence record 372502 | Addgene NGS Result
GCGCCCAATACGCAAACCGCCTCTCCCCGCGCGTTGGCCGATTCATTAATGCAGCTGGCACGACAGGTTT
CCCGACTGGAAAGCGGGCAGTGAGCGCAACGCAATTAATGTGAGTTAGCTCACTCATTAGGCACCCCAGG
CTTTACACTTTATGCTTCCGGCTCGTATGTTGTGTGGAATTGTGAGCGGATAACAATTTCACACAGGAAA
CAGCTATGACCATGATTACGCCAAGCGCGCAATTAACCCTCACTAAAGGGAACAAAAGCTGGAGCTGCAA
GCTTAATGTAGTCTTATGCAATACTCTTGTAGTCTTGCAACATGGTAACGATGAGTTAGCAACATGCCTT
ACAAGGAGAGAAAAAGCACCGTGCATGCCGATTGGTGGAAGTAAGGTGGTACGATCGTGCCTTATTAGGA
AGGCAACAGACGGGTCTGACATGGATTGGACGAACCACTGAATTGCCGCATTGCAGAGATATTGTATTTA
AGTGCCTAGCTCGATACATAAACGGGTCTCTCTGGTTAGACCAGATCTGAGCCTGGGAGCTCTCTGGCTA
ACTAGGGAACCCACTGCTTAAGCCTCAATAAAGCTTGCCTTGAGTGCTTCAAGTAGTGTGTGCCCGTCTG
TTGTGTGACTCTGGTAACTAGAGATCCCTCAGACCCTTTTAGTCAGTGTGGAAAATCTCTAGCAGTGGCG
CCCGAACAGGGACTTGAAAGCGAAAGGGAAACCAGAGGAGCTCTCTCGACGCAGGACTCGGCTTGCTGAA
GCGCGCACGGCAAGAGGCGAGGGGCGGCGACTGGTGAGTACGCCAAAAATTTTGACTAGCGGAGGCTAGA
AGGAGAGAGATGGGTGCGAGAGCGTCAGTATTAAGCGGGGGAGAATTAGATCGCGATGGGAAAAAATTCG
GTTAAGGCCAGGGGGAAAGAAAAAATATAAATTAAAACATATAGTATGGGCAAGCAGGGAGCTAGAACGA
TTCGCAGTTAATCCTGGCCTGTTAGAAACATCAGAAGGCTGTAGACAAATACTGGGACAGCTACAACCAT
CCCTTCAGACAGGATCAGAAGAACTTAGATCATTATATAATACAGTAGCAACCCTCTATTGTGTGCATCA
AAGGATAGAGATAAAAGACACCAAGGAAGCTTTAGACAAGATAGAGGAAGAGCAAAACAAAAGTAAGACC
ACCGCACAGCAAGCGGCCGCTGATCTTCAGACCTGGAGGAGGAGATATGAGGGACAATTGGAGAAGTGAA
TTATATAAATATAAAGTAGTAAAAATTGAACCATTAGGAGTAGCACCCACCAAGGCAAAGAGAAGAGTGG
TGCAGAGAGAAAAAAGAGCAGTGGGAATAGGAGCTTTGTTCCTTGGGTTCTTGGGAGCAGCAGGAAGCAC
TATGGGCGCAGCGTCAATGACGCTGACGGTACAGGCCAGACAATTATTGTCTGGTATAGTGCAGCAGCAG
AACAATTTGCTGAGGGCTATTGAGGCGCAACAGCATCTGTTGCAACTCACAGTCTGGGGCATCAAGCAGC
TCCAGGCAAGAATCCTGGCTGTGGAAAGATACCTAAAGGATCAACAGCTCCTGGGGATTTGGGGTTGCTC
TGGAAAACTCATTTGCACCACTGCTGTGCCTTGGAATGCTAGTTGGAGTAATAAATCTCTGGAACAGATT
TGGAATCACACGACCTGGATGGAGTGGGACAGAGAAATTAACAATTACACAAGCTTAATACACTCCTTAA
TTGAAGAATCGCAAAACCAGCAAGAAAAGAATGAACAAGAATTATTGGAATTAGATAAATGGGCAAGTTT
GTGGAATTGGTTTAACATAACAAATTGGCTGTGGTATATAAAATTATTCATAATGATAGTAGGAGGCTTG
GTAGGTTTAAGAATAGTTTTTGCTGTACTTTCTATAGTGAATAGAGTTAGGCAGGGATATTCACCATTAT
CGTTTCAGACCCACCTCCCAACCCCGAGGGGACCCTATTCCAGCACATATGTTGCGCCTTTTCCAAGGCA
GCCCTGGGTTTGCGCAGGGACGCGGCTGCTCTGGGCGTGGTTCCGGGAAACGCAGCGGCGCCGACCCTGG
GTCTCGCACATTCTTCACGTCCGTTCGCAGCGTCACCCGGATCTTCGCCGCTACCCTTGTGGGCCCCCCG
GCGACGCTTCCTGCTCCGCCCCTAAGTCGGGAAGGTTCCTTGCGGTTCGCGGCGTGCCGGACGTGACAAA
CGGAAGCCGCACGTCTCACTAGTACCCTCGCAGACGGACAGCGCCAGGGAGCAATGGCAGCGCGCCGACC
GCGATGGGCTGTGGCCAATAGCGGCTGCTCAGCAGGGCGCGCCGAGAGCAGCGGCCGGGAAGGGGCGGTG
CGGGAGGCGGGGTGTGGGGCGGTAGTGTGGGCCCTGTTCCTGCCCGCGCGGTGTTCCGCATTCTGCAAGC
CTCCGGAGCGCACGTCGGCAGTCGGCTCCCTCGTTGACCGAATCACCGACCTCTCTCCCCAGCAGACTGA
GTCGGCCGGTCGAATCAAGCTTATCGATACCGTCGACTCCGGAATAGCCACCATAGCCACCGCCACCATG
ACCGAGTACAAGCCAACTGTCCGCTTGGCAACCCGCGACGATGTGCCCAGGGCCGTCCGCACGCTGGCTG
CTGCCTTCGCCGACTACCCAGCCACCCGCCACACCGTGGACCCGGACCGCCACATCGAGCGCGTCACCGA
GCTGCAGGAGCTCTTCCTCACCCGAGTTGGCCTTGACATTGGCAAGGTCTGGGTGGCGGACGACGGTGCT
GCCGTGGCCGTCTGGACCACCCCCGAGTCGGTCGAGGCTGGCGCCGTGTTCGCCGAGATCGGGCCGCGCA
TGGCCGAGCTTTCGGGCTCCCGGTTGGCTGCCCAACAGCAGATGGAGGGGCTGTTGGCACCCCACCGCCC
CAAGGAGCCGGCCTGGTTCCTGGCCACAGTTGGTGTCTCTCCCGACCACCAGGGCAAGGGCCTGGGCAGC
GCCGTGGTGCTGCCTGGGGTCGAGGCTGCCGAGCGCGCTGGCGTCCCTGCCTTCCTGGAGACCTCTGCCC
CTCGCAACTTGCCCTTCTACGAGCGCCTGGGCTTCACCGTCACCGCGGACGTCGAGGTGCCCGAGGGGCC
GCGCACCTGGTGCATGACCCGCAAGCCTGGGGCAGGCTCCGGAGCCACCAACTTTTCCCTGCTGAAGCAG
GCTGGCGACGTCGAGGAGAACCCTGGCCCTGGTAAGCCTATCCCTAACCCTCTCCTCGGTCTCGATTCTA
CGGCAGAAATCGGTACTGGCTTTCCATTCGACCCCCATTATGTGGAAGTCCTGGGCGAGCGCATGCACTA
CGTCGATGTTGGTCCGCGCGATGGCACCCCTGTGCTGTTCCTGCACGGTAACCCGACCTCCTCCTACGTG
TGGCGCAACATCATCCCGCATGTTGCACCGACCCATCGCTGCATTGCTCCAGACCTGATCGGTATGGGCA
AATCCGACAAACCAGACCTGGGTTATTTCTTCGACGACCACGTCCGCTTCATGGATGCCTTCATCGAAGC
CCTGGGTCTGGAAGAGGTCGTCCTGGTCATTCACGACTGGGGCTCCGCTCTGGGTTTCCACTGGGCCAAG
CGCAATCCAGAGCGCGTCAAAGGTATTGCATTTATGGAGTTCATCCGCCCTATCCCGACCTGGGACGAAT
GGCCAGAATTTGCCCGCGAGACCTTCCAGGCCTTCCGCACCACCGACGTCGGCCGCAAGCTGATCATCGA
TCAGAACGTTTTTATCGAGGGTACGCTGCCGATGGGTGTCGTCCGCCCGCTGACTGAAGTCGAGATGGAC
CATTACCGCGAGCCGTTCCTGAATCCTGTTGACCGCGAGCCACTGTGGCGCTTCCCAAACGAGCTGCCAA
TCGCCGGTGAGCCAGCGAACATCGTCGCGCTGGTCGAAGAATACATGGACTGGCTGCACCAGTCCCCTGT
CCCGAAGCTGCTGTTCTGGGGCACCCCAGGCGTTCTGATCCCACCGGCCGAAGCCGCTCGCCTGGCCAAA
AGCCTGCCTAACTGCAAGGCTGTGGACATCGGCCCGGGTCTGAATCTGCTGCAAGAAGACAACCCGGACC
TGATCGGCAGCGAGATCGCGCGCTGGCTGTCGACGCTCGAGATTTCCGGCACGCGTGCTGAAGCTGCTGC
AAAGGAAGCTGCAGCTAAGGAGGCTGCAGCTAAGGCTGGATCCGTCAGTAAAGGGGAAGAATTGTTTACG
GGTGTTGTTCCGATACTTGTTGAATTGGATGGGGATGTGAATGGTCATAAATTTTCCGTTAGTGGTGAAG
GGGAAGGTGACGCTACTTATGGTAAATTGACATTGAAATTTATTTGTACTACAGGAAAACTTCCAGTCCC
ATGGCCGACTTTGGTAACGACTCTTACATATGGAGTCCAATGTTTTAGTAGGTATCCAGATCACATGAAA
CAACATGATTTCTTTAAATCAGCAATGCCTGAGGGATATGTTCAAGAACGAACAATATTCTTTAAAGATG
ATGGGAACTATAAGACAAGGGCAGAAGTCAAATTTGAAGGTGATACACTCGTTAATCGGATTGAACTGAA
AGGGATAGATTTTAAGGAAGATGGGAATATTCTTGGGCACAAACTTGAATATAATTATAATTCCCATAAT
GTATACATAATGGCTGACAAGCAGAAGAATGGAATTAAAGTCAATTTTAAAATAAGGCATAATATAGAAG
ATGGGAGTGTCCAATTGGCTGATCATTACCAACAAAATACACCTATTGGGGATGGTCCTGTCCTCTTGCC
TGATAATCATTATCTTTCTACACAATCTGCTCTCTCAAAGGACCCTAATGAAAAGCGCGACCATATGGTG
TTGTTGGAATTTGTCACTGCTGCAGGCATTACCCTGGGAATGGATGAACTCTATAAATGAGAATTCTAGG
GAGGCTCCGGAGTACAAGTAAACTAAGCTTGGCGTAACTAGATCTTGAGACAAATGGCAGTATTCATCCA
CAATTTTAAAAGAAAAGGGGGGATTGGGGGGTACAGTGCAGGGGAAAGAATAGTAGACATAATAGCAACA
GACATACAAACTAAAGAATTACAAAAACAAATTACAAAAATTCAAAATTTTCGGGTTTATTACAGGGACA
GCAGAGATCCACTTTGGGCTCGAGCTTGGTTCATTCTCAAGCCTACGCGTTAAGTCGACAATCAACCTCT
GGATTACAAAATTTGTGAAAGATTGACTGGTATTCTTAACTATGTTGCTCCTTTTACGCTATGTGGATAC
GCTGCTTTAATGCCTTTGTATCATGCTATTGCTTCCCGTATGGCTTTCATTTTCTCCTCCTTGTATAAAT
CCTGGTTGCTGTCTCTTTATGAGGAGTTGTGGCCCGTTGTCAGGCAACGTGGCGTGGTGTGCACTGTGTT
TGCTGACGCAACCCCCACTGGTTGGGGCATTGCCACCACCTGTCAGCTCCTTTCCGGGACTTTCGCTTTC
CCCCTCCCTATTGCCACGGCGGAACTCATCGCCGCCTGCCTTGCCCGCTGCTGGACAGGGGCTCGGCTGT
TGGGCACTGACAATTCCGTGGTGTTGTCGGGGAAATCATCGTCCTTTCCTTGGCTGCTCGCCTGTGTTGC
CACCTGGATTCTGCGCGGGACGTCCTTCTGCTACGTCCCTTCGGCCCTCAATCCAGCGGACCTTCCTTCC
CGCGGCCTGCTGCCGGCTCTGCGGCCTCTTCCGCGTCTTCGCCTTCGCCCTCAGACGAGTCGGATCTCCC
TTTGGGCCGCCTCCCCGCGTCGACTTTAAGACCAATGACTTACAAGGCAGCTGTAGATCTTAGCCACTTT
TTAAAAGAAAAGGGGGGACTGGAAGGGCTAATTCACTCCCAACGAAGACAAGATCTGCTTTTTGCTTGTA
CTGGGTCTCTCTGGTTAGACCAGATCTGAGCCTGGGAGCTCTCTGGCTAACTAGGGAACCCACTGCTTAA
GCCTCAATAAAGCTTGCCTTGAGTGCTTCAAGTAGTGTGTGCCCGTCTGTTGTGTGACTCTGGTAACTAG
AGATCCCTCAGACCCTTTTAGTCAGTGTGGAAAATCTCTAGCAGTACGTATAGTAGTTCATGTCATCTTA
TTATTCAGTATTTATAACTTGCAAAGAAATGAATATCAGAGAGTGAGAGGAACTTGTTTATTGCAGCTTA
TAATGGTTACAAATAAAGCAATAGCATCACAAATTTCACAAATAAAGCATTTTTTTCACTGCATTCTAGT
TGTGGTTTGTCCAAACTCATCAATGTATCTTATCATGTCTGGCTCTAGCTATCCCGCCCCTAACTCCGCC
CATCCCGCCCCTAACTCCGCCCAGTTCCGCCCATTCTCCGCCCCATGGCTGACTAATTTTTTTTATTTAT
GCAGAGGCCGAGGCCGCCTCGGCCTCTGAGCTATTCCAGAAGTAGTGAGGAGGCTTTTTTGGAGGCCTAG
GGACGTACCCAATTCGCCCTATAGTGAGTCGTATTACGCGCGCTCACTGGCCGTCGTTTTACAACGTCGT
GACTGGGAAAACCCTGGCGTTACCCAACTTAATCGCCTTGCAGCACATCCCCCTTTCGCCAGCTGGCGTA
ATAGCGAAGAGGCCCGCACCGATCGCCCTTCCCAACAGTTGCGCAGCCTGAATGGCGAATGGG
[124 nt withheld, positions 6714-6837]
C
[91 nt withheld, positions 6839-6929]
A
[49 nt withheld, positions 6931-6979]
CCTTTGACGTTGGAGTCCACGTTCTTT
[37 nt withheld, positions 7007-7043]
ACCCTATCTCGGTCTATTCTTTTGATTTATAAGGGATTTTGCCGATTTCGGCCTATTGGTTAAAAAATGA
GCTGATTTAACAAAAATTTAACGCGAATTTTAACAAAATATTAACGCTTACAATTTAGGTGGCACTTTTC
GGGGAAATGTGCGCGGAACCCCTATTTGTTTATTTTTCTAAATACATTCAAATATGTATCCGCTCATGAG
ACAATAACCCTGATAAATGCTTCAATAATATTGAAAAAGGAAGAGTATGAGTATTCAACATTTCCGTGTC
GCCCTTATTCCCTTTTTTGCGGCATTTTGCCTTCCTGTTTTTGCTCACCCAGAAACGCTGGTGAAAGTAA
AAGATGCTGAAGATCAGTTGGGTGCACGAGTGGGTTACATCGAACTGGATCTCAACAGCGGTAAGATCCT
TGAGAGTTTTCGCCCCGAAGAACGTTTTCCAATGATGAGCACTTTTAAAGTTCTGCTATGTGGCGCGGTA
TTATCCCGTATTGACGCCGGGCAAGAGCAACTCGGTCGCCGCATACACTATTCTCAGAATGACTTGGTTG
AGTACTCACCAGTCACAGAAAAGCATCTTACGGATGGCATGACAGTAAGAGAATTATGCAGTGCTGCCAT
AACCATGAGTGATAACACTGCGGCCAACTTACTTCTGACAACGATCGGAGGACCGAAGGAGCTAACCGCT
TTTTTGCACAACATGGGGGATCATGTAACTCGCCTTGATCGTTGGGAACCGGAGCTGAATGAAGCCATAC
CAAACGACGAGCGTGACACCACGATGCCTGTAGCAATGGCAACAACGTTGCGCAAACTATTAACTGGCGA
ACTACTTACTCTAGCTTCCCGGCAACAATTAATAGACTGGATGGAGGCGGATAAAGTTGCAGGACCACTT
CTGCGCTCGGCCCTTCCGGCTGGCTGGTTTATTGCTGATAAATCTGGAGCCGGTGAGCGTGGGTCTCGCG
GTATCATTGCAGCACTGGGGCCAGATGGTAAGCCCTCCCGTATCGTAGTTATCTACACGACGGGGAGTCA
GGCAACTATGGATGAACGAAATAGACAGATCGCTGAGATAGGTGCCTCACTGATTAAGCATTGGTAACTG
TCAGACCAAGTTTACTCATATATACTTTAGATTGATTTAAAACTTCATTTTTAATTTAAAAGGATCTAGG
TGAAGATCCTTTTTGATAATCTCATGACCAAAATCCCTTAACGTGAGTTTTCGTTCCACTGAGCGTCAGA
CCCCGTAGAAAAGATCAAAGGATCTTCTTGAGATCCTTTTTTTCTGCGCGTAATCTGCTGCTTGCAAACA
AAAAAACCACCGCTACCAGCGGTGGTTTGTTTGCCGGATCAAGAGCTACCAACTCTTTTTCCGAAGGTAA
CTGGCTTCAGCAGAGCGCAGATACCAAATACTGTTCTTCTAGTGTAGCCGTAGTTAGGCCACCACTTCAA
GAACTCTGTAGCACCGCCTACATACCTCGCTCTGCTAATCCTGTTACCAGTGGCTGCTGCCAGTGGCGAT
AAGTCGTGTCTTACCGGGTTGGACTCAAGACGATAGTTACCGGATAAGGCGCAGCGGTCGGGCTGAACGG
GGGGTTCGTGCACACAGCCCAGCTTGGAGCGAACGACCTACACCGAACTGAGATACCTACAGCGTGAGCT
ATGAGAAAGCGCCACGCTTCCCGAAGGGAGAAAGGCGGACAGGTATCCGGTAAGCGGCAGGGTCGGAACA
GGAGAGCGCACGAGGGAGCTTCCAGGGGGAAACGCCTGGTATCTTTATAGTCCTGTCGGGTTTCGCCACC
TCTGACTTGAGCGTCGATTTTTGTGATGCTCGTCAGGGGGGCGGAGCCTATGGAAAAACGCCAGCAACGC
GGCCTTTTTACGGTTCCTGGCCTTTTGCTGGCCTTTTGCTCACATGTTCTTTCCTGCGTTATCCCCTGAT
TCTGTGGATAACCGTATTACCGCCTTTGAGTGAGCTGATACCGCTCGCCGCAGCCGAACGACCGAGCGCA
GCGAGTCAGTGAGCGAGGAAGCGGAAGA
Features (pLannotate 1.2.2; 30 found; start..end, strand, type, name):
      1..93      +  CDS            lacI (fragment): lac repressor; lacI; The lac repressor binds to the lac operator to inhibit transcription in E. coli. This inhibition can be relieved by adding lactose or isopropyl-β-D-thiogalactopyranoside (IPTG).
    106..127     +  protein_bind   CAP binding site: CAP binding activates transcription in the presence of cAMP. E. coli catabolite activator protein
    142..172     +  promoter       lac promoter: promoter for the E. coli lac operon
    180..196     +  protein_bind   lac operator: The lac repressor binds to the lac operator to inhibit transcription in E. coli. This inhibition can be relieved by adding lactose or isopropyl-β-D-thiogalactopyranoside (IPTG). lac repressor encoded by lacI
    241..259     +  promoter       T3 promoter: promoter for bacteriophage T3 RNA polymerase
    287..513     +  promoter       RSV promoter: Rous sarcoma virus enhancer/promoter
    514..694     +  LTR            5' LTR (truncated): truncated 5' long terminal repeat (LTR) from HIV-1
    741..866     +  misc_feature   HIV-1 Ψ: packaging signal of human immunodeficiency virus type 1
    850..1213    +  CDS            HIV-1 gag (fragment): gag protein from human immunodeficiency virus 1; gag
   1359..1592    +  misc_feature   RRE: The Rev response element (RRE) of HIV-1 allows for Rev-dependent mRNA export from the nucleus to the cytoplasm.
   1969..1995    +  CDS            Rev (fragment): human immunodeficiency virus 1 (HIV-1) Rev protein; rev; enhances nuclear export of unspliced and incompletely spliced viral mRNAs
   2012..2512    +  promoter       hPGK promoter: human phosphoglycerate kinase 1 promoter
   2534..2557    +  misc_feature   MCS (fragment): pBluescript multiple cloning site
   2588..3184    +  CDS            pac: PUAC_STRAD - Protein predicted: Swiss-Prot protein existence level 4. Detoxification of puromycin. From Streptomyces alboniger.
   3251..3292    +  CDS            V5 tag: epitope tag from simian virus 5
   3292..4180    +  CDS            HaloTag® (fragment): modified bacterial dehalogenase that forms covalent bonds with chloroalkane derivatives
   4244..4957    +  CDS            EGFP: EGFP is a basic (constitutively fluorescent) green fluorescent protein published in 1996, derived from Aequorea victoria. It is reported to be a rapidly-maturing weak dimer with moderate acid sensitivity.
   5044..5161    +  misc_feature   cPPT/CTS: central polypurine tract and central termination sequence of HIV-1
   5205..5224    +  intron         EF-1α intron A (fragment): truncated intron upstream of the start codon of human EF-1α
   5240..5828    +  misc_feature   WPRE: woodchuck hepatitis virus posttranscriptional regulatory element
   5879..5898    +  misc_feature   cPPT/CTS (fragment): central polypurine tract and central termination sequence of HIV-1
   5900..6133    +  LTR            3' LTR (ΔU3): self-inactivating 3' long terminal repeat (LTR) from HIV-1
   6211..6332    +  polyA_signal   SV40 poly(A) signal: SV40 polyadenylation signal
   6372..6507    +  rep_origin     SV40 ori: SV40 origin of replication
   6528..6546    -  promoter       T7 promoter: promoter for bacteriophage T7 RNA polymerase
   6554..6709    +  CDS            lacZα (fragment): LacZα fragment of β-galactosidase; lacZ fragment
   6714..7142    +  rep_origin     f1 ori (sequence partly withheld): f1 bacteriophage origin of replication; arrow indicates direction of (+) strand synthesis
   7195..7299    +  promoter       AmpR promoter: bla
   7300..8160    +  CDS            AmpR: β-lactamase; bla; confers resistance to ampicillin, carbenicillin, and related antibiotics
   8331..8919    +  rep_origin     ori: high-copy-number ColE1/pMB1/pBR322/pUC origin of replication
