[The description below was written by a language model from this plasmid's Addgene catalogue record and pLannotate feature annotations shown in this document.]
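Description:
PGK-HALO-NTERM-GFP is a third-generation-style, self-inactivating HIV-1 lentiviral transfer plasmid of about 9.1 kb that expresses GFP fused at its N terminus to a V5 epitope and a HaloTag degron. In bacteria it is maintained through a high-copy ColE1/pUC origin with ampicillin resistance (AmpR). An f1 origin, lac regulatory and lacZα remnants, and T3/T7 promoters are carried over from the cloning backbone. The viral portion comprises an RSV promoter driving a truncated 5' LTR, the Ψ packaging signal with a gag fragment, the RRE for Rev-dependent export of genomic RNA, a cPPT/CTS, WPRE to boost transcript expression, and a ΔU3 3' LTR followed by an SV40 poly(A) signal and SV40 origin.

The only internal promoter annotated is the human PGK promoter. It is followed in the same orientation by the puromycin N-acetyltransferase gene (pac), then the V5 tag, HaloTag and EGFP coding sequences. The table annotates no separate promoter, IRES or 2A element in the short gap between pac and V5, so the record does not state how the selection marker and the fusion protein are coupled. Transduced mammalian cells are selected with puromycin.

HaloTag is a modified bacterial dehalogenase that bonds covalently to chloroalkane ligands, which lets it serve as a conditional degron when engaged by suitable bifunctional degrader compounds. Here GFP acts as a fluorescent readout of fusion protein abundance. BamHI and EcoRI sites flanking GFP are retained, so GFP can be swapped for a gene of interest to create N-terminally Halo-tagged targets. The construct comes from a systematic comparison of conditional degron tag technologies for target validation studies.
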