Addgene plasmid #185772: PGK-HALO-NTERM-GFP
Purpose: Degron-GFP fusion plasmid with restriction sites BamH1 and EcoR1 around GFP for subcloning
Depositing lab: Alessandra Ianari & William Sellers. Depositing organization: Broad Institute. Publication: Systematic profiling of conditional degron tag technologies for target validation studies. Bondeson DP, Mullin-Bernstein Z, Oliver S, Skipper TA, Atack TC, Bick N, Ching M, Guirguis AA, Kwon J, Langan C, Millson D, Paolella BR, Tran K, Wie SJ, Vazquez F, Tothova Z, Golub TR, Sellers WR, Ianari A. Nat Commun. 2022 Sep 20;13(1):5495. doi: 10.1038/s41467-022-33246-4. PubMed 36127368.
Backbone
  Vector backbone: PGK-HALO-NTERM
  Vector type: Lentiviral
  Selectable markers: Puromycin
Growth in bacteria
  Bacterial resistance: Ampicillin, 100 μg/mL
  Growth temperature: 30°C
  Growth strain: NEB Stable
  Copy number: High Copy
Gene/Insert
  Gene/Insert name: GFP
  Species: Other
  Insert size (bp): 730
  Mutation: none
  Promoter: PGK
  Tag / fusion protein: V5, Halo (N terminal on insert)
  Cloning method: Restriction Enzyme; 5′ cloning site BamH1 (not destroyed); 3′ cloning site EcoR1 (not destroyed)
Terms and licenses: Academic/Nonprofit Terms; Industry Terms: Not Available to Industry
How to cite: PGK-HALO-NTERM-GFP was a gift from Alessandra Ianari & William Sellers (Addgene plasmid # 185772 ; http://n2t.net/addgene:185772 ; RRID:Addgene_185772)
